Addgene plasmid #17435: p404GALS
Depositing lab: Nicolas Buchler & Fred Cross. Depositing organization: Rockefeller University.
Backbone
  Vector backbone: pRS404
  Backbone manufacturer: Sikorski & Hieter, Genetics 122:19-27 (1989)
  Backbone size w/o insert (bp): 2581
  Vector type: Bacterial Expression, Yeast Expression
  Selectable markers: TRP1
Growth in bacteria
  Bacterial resistance: Ampicillin, 100 μg/mL
  Growth temperature: 37°C
  Growth strain: DH5alpha
  Copy number: High Copy
Gene/Insert
  Gene/Insert name: GALS promoter + polylinker + CYC1 terminator (alt names: truncated GAL1 (short) promoter; Galactokinase)
  Species: S. cerevisiae (budding yeast)
  Insert size (bp): 2337
  Mutation: GALS promoter is between SacI and XbaI restriction sites.
  Entrez Gene: GAL1 (a.k.a. YBR020W)
  Cloning method: Restriction Enzyme; 5′ cloning site BglI (not destroyed); 3′ cloning site BglI (not destroyed)
  Sequencing primers: 5′ M13 Reverse
Resource information
  A portion of this plasmid was derived from a plasmid made by: Plasmid was created by Ying Lu. Insert was cut from Mumberg plasmid p416GALS, which was obtained from ATCC.
Terms and licenses: Academic/Nonprofit Terms; Industry Terms: Not Available to Industry
Depositor comments: Mumberg D, Muller R, Funk M. Nucleic Acids Res. 25:5767-8 (1994).
How to cite: p404GALS was a gift from Nicolas Buchler & Fred Cross (Addgene plasmid # 17435 ; http://n2t.net/addgene:17435 ; RRID:Addgene_17435)
