[The description below was written by a language model from this plasmid's Addgene catalogue record and pLannotate feature annotations shown in this document.]
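Description:
p404GALS is a yeast integrating expression vector built on the pRS404 backbone, carrying an empty galactose-inducible expression cassette into which a gene of interest can be cloned. In E. coli it is maintained at high copy by a ColE1/pUC-type origin and selected with ampicillin through the β-lactamase gene. An f1 origin is also present, allowing single-stranded DNA production. The feature table shows no yeast replication origin or centromere (no 2μ or CEN/ARS element), consistent with the pRS40x series. The plasmid must therefore integrate into the yeast genome to be stably inherited. Transformants are selected by tryptophan prototrophy conferred by the S. cerevisiae TRP1 gene and its own promoter.

The payload was transferred as a BglI fragment from the centromeric vector p416GALS. It consists of the GALS promoter, a polylinker derived from the pBluescript multiple cloning site, and the CYC1 transcription terminator. GALS is a truncated ("short") version of the GAL1 promoter. It remains Gal4-regulated and galactose-inducible, and as a shortened derivative it is generally used to give weaker induced expression than full-length GAL1. The record places it between the SacI and XbaI sites, so it can be exchanged as a module. An open reading frame inserted into the polylinker would be transcribed from GALS and terminated by CYC1. Flanking T3 and T7 promoters, lac promoter/operator elements and a lacZα fragment are remnants of the pBluescript-type cloning region. No coding insert is present. The construct serves as a platform for stable, integrated, moderate-level galactose-controlled gene expression in budding yeast.
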