Features (pLannotate 1.2.2; 19 found; start..end, strand, type, name):
     96..200     +  promoter       AmpR promoter: bla
    201..1061    +  CDS            AmpR: β-lactamase; bla; confers resistance to ampicillin, carbenicillin, and related antibiotics
   1232..1820    +  rep_origin     ori: high-copy-number ColE1/pMB1/pBR322/pUC origin of replication
   2003..2095    +  CDS            lacI (fragment): lac repressor; lacI; The lac repressor binds to the lac operator to inhibit transcription in E. coli. This inhibition can be relieved by adding lactose or isopropyl-β-D-thiogalactopyranoside (IPTG).
   2108..2129    +  protein_bind   CAP binding site: CAP binding activates transcription in the presence of cAMP. E. coli catabolite activator protein
   2144..2174    +  promoter       lac promoter: promoter for the E. coli lac operon
   2182..2198    +  protein_bind   lac operator: The lac repressor binds to the lac operator to inhibit transcription in E. coli. This inhibition can be relieved by adding lactose or isopropyl-β-D-thiogalactopyranoside (IPTG). lac repressor encoded by lacI
   2243..2261    +  promoter       T3 promoter: promoter for bacteriophage T3 RNA polymerase
   2280..2683    +  promoter       GAL1 promoter (fragment): S. cerevisiae GAL1; inducible promoter, regulated by Gal4
   2698..2766    +  misc_feature   MCS (fragment): pBluescript multiple cloning site
   2767..3014    +  terminator     CYC1 terminator: S. cerevisiae CYC1; transcription terminator for CYC1
   3033..3051    -  promoter       T7 promoter: promoter for bacteriophage T7 RNA polymerase
   3059..3214    +  CDS            lacZα (fragment): LacZα fragment of β-galactosidase; lacZ fragment
   3222..3677    +  rep_origin     f1 ori (sequence partly withheld): f1 bacteriophage origin of replication; arrow indicates direction of (+) strand synthesis
   3678..3729    -  misc_feature   bom (fragment): basis of mobility region from pBR322
   3776..4450    -  CDS            TRP1: phosphoribosylanthranilate isomerase, required for tryptophan biosynthesis; S. cerevisiae TRP1; yeast auxotrophic marker
   4451..4731    -  promoter       TRP1 promoter: S. cerevisiae TRP1
   4732..4781    -  misc_feature   bom (fragment): basis of mobility region from pBR322
   4883..1       -  CDS            rop (fragment) (across the origin): Rop protein, which maintains plasmids at low copy number; rop
>Addgene plasmid #17435 | p404GALS | depositor full sequence | sequence record 8609 | Author sequence
GACGAAAGGGCCTCGTGATACGCCTATTTTTATAGGTTAATGTCATGATAATAATGGTTTCTTAGACGTC
AGGTGGCACTTTTCGGGGAAATGTGCGCGGAACCCCTATTTGTTTATTTTTCTAAATACATTCAAATATG
TATCCGCTCATGAGACAATAACCCTGATAAATGCTTCAATAATATTGAAAAAGGAAGAGTATGAGTATTC
AACATTTCCGTGTCGCCCTTATTCCCTTTTTTGCGGCATTTTGCCTTCCTGTTTTTGCTCACCCAGAAAC
GCTGGTGAAAGTAAAAGATGCTGAAGATCAGTTGGGTGCACGAGTGGGTTACATCGAACTGGATCTCAAC
AGCGGTAAGATCCTTGAGAGTTTTCGCCCCGAAGAACGTTTTCCAATGATGAGCACTTTTAAAGTTCTGC
TATGTGGCGCGGTATTATCCCGTATTGACGCCGGGCAAGAGCAACTCGGTCGCCGCATACACTATTCTCA
GAATGACTTGGTTGAGTACTCACCAGTCACAGAAAAGCATCTTACGGATGGCATGACAGTAAGAGAATTA
TGCAGTGCTGCCATAACCATGAGTGATAACACTGCGGCCAACTTACTTCTGACAACGATCGGAGGACCGA
AGGAGCTAACCGCTTTTTTGCACAACATGGGGGATCATGTAACTCGCCTTGATCGTTGGGAACCGGAGCT
GAATGAAGCCATACCAAACGACGAGCGTGACACCACGATGCCTGTAGCAATGGCAACAACGTTGCGCAAA
CTATTAACTGGCGAACTACTTACTCTAGCTTCCCGGCAACAATTAATAGACTGGATGGAGGCGGATAAAG
TTGCAGGACCACTTCTGCGCTCGGCCCTTCCGGCTGGCTGGTTTATTGCTGATAAATCTGGAGCCGGTGA
GCGTGGGTCTCGCGGTATCATTGCAGCACTGGGGCCAGATGGTAAGCCCTCCCGTATCGTAGTTATCTAC
ACGACGGGGAGTCAGGCAACTATGGATGAACGAAATAGACAGATCGCTGAGATAGGTGCCTCACTGATTA
AGCATTGGTAACTGTCAGACCAAGTTTACTCATATATACTTTAGATTGATTTAAAACTTCATTTTTAATT
TAAAAGGATCTAGGTGAAGATCCTTTTTGATAATCTCATGACCAAAATCCCTTAACGTGAGTTTTCGTTC
CACTGAGCGTCAGACCCCGTAGAAAAGATCAAAGGATCTTCTTGAGATCCTTTTTTTCTGCGCGTAATCT
GCTGCTTGCAAACAAAAAAACCACCGCTACCAGCGGTGGTTTGTTTGCCGGATCAAGAGCTACCAACTCT
TTTTCCGAAGGTAACTGGCTTCAGCAGAGCGCAGATACCAAATACTGTCCTTCTAGTGTAGCCGTAGTTA
GGCCACCACTTCAAGAACTCTGTAGCACCGCCTACATACCTCGCTCTGCTAATCCTGTTACCAGTGGCTG
CTGCCAGTGGCGATAAGTCGTGTCTTACCGGGTTGGACTCAAGACGATAGTTACCGGATAAGGCGCAGCG
GTCGGGCTGAACGGGGGGTTCGTGCACACAGCCCAGCTTGGAGCGAACGACCTACACCGAACTGAGATAC
CTACAGCGTGAGCTATGAGAAAGCGCCACGCTTCCCGAAGGGAGAAAGGCGGACAGGTATCCGGTAAGCG
GCAGGGTCGGAACAGGAGAGCGCACGAGGGAGCTTCCAGGGGGAAACGCCTGGTATCTTTATAGTCCTGT
CGGGTTTCGCCACCTCTGACTTGAGCGTCGATTTTTGTGATGCTCGTCAGGGGGGCGGAGCCTATGGAAA
AACGCCAGCAACGCGGCCTTTTTACGGTTCCTGGCCTTTTGCTGGCCTTTTGCTCACATGTTCTTTCCTG
CGTTATCCCCTGATTCTGTGGATAACCGTATTACCGCCTTTGAGTGAGCTGATACCGCTCGCCGCAGCCG
AACGACCGAGCGCAGCGAGTCAGTGAGCGAGGAAGCGGAAGAGCGCCCAATACGCAAACCGCCTCTCCCC
GCGCGTTGGCCGATTCATTAATGCAGCTGGCACGACAGGTTTCCCGACTGGAAAGCGGGCAGTGAGCGCA
ACGCAATTAATGTGAGTTACCTCACTCATTAGGCACCCCAGGCTTTACACTTTATGCTTCCGGCTCCTAT
GTTGTGTGGAATTGTGAGCGGATAACAATTTCACACAGGAAACAGCTATGACCATGATTACGCCAAGCGC
GCAATTAACCCTCACTAAAGGGAACAAAAGCTGGAGCTCGGAAGACTCTCCTCCGTGCGTCCTCGTCTTC
ACCGGTCGCGTTCCTGAAACGCAGATGTGCCTCGCGCCGCACTGCTCCGAACAATAAAGATTCTACAATA
CTAGCTTTTATGGTTATGAAGAGGAAAAATTGGCAGTAACCTGGCCCCACAAACCTTCAAATGAACGAAT
CAAATTAACAACCATAGGATGATAATGCGATTAGTTTTTTAGCCTTATTTCTGGGGTAATTAATCAGCGA
AGCGATGATTTTTGATCTATTAACAGATATATAAATGCAAAAACTGCATAACCACTTTAACTAATACTTT
CAACATTTTCGGTTTGTATTACTTCTTATTCAAATGTAATAAAAGTATCAACAAAAAATTGTTAATATAC
CTCTATACTTTAACGTCAAGGAGAAAAAACCCCGGATTCTAGAACTAGTGGATCCCCCGGGCTGCAGGAA
TTCGATATCAAGCTTATCGATACCGTCGACCTCGAGTCATGTAATTAGTTATGTCACGCTTACATTCACG
CCCTCCCCCCACATCCGCTCTAACCGAAAAGGAAGGAGTTAGACAACCTGAAGTCTAGGTCCCTATTTAT
TTTTTTATAGTTATGTTAGTATTAAGAACGTTATTTATATTTCAAATTTTTCTTTTTTTTCTGTACAGAC
GCGTGTACGCATGTAACATTATACTGAAAACCTTGCTTGAGAAGGTTTTGGGACGCTCGAAGGCTTTAAT
TTGCGGCCGGTACCCAATTCGCCCTATAGTGAGTCGTATTACGCGCGCTCACTGGCCGTCGTTTTACAAC
GTCGTGACTGGGAAAACCCTGGCGTTACCCAACTTAATCGCCTTGCAGCACATCCCCCTTTCGCCAGCTG
GCGTAATAGCGAAGAGGCCCGCACCGATCGCCCTTCCCAACAGTTGCGCAGCCTGAATGGCGAATGGCGC
G
[124 nt withheld, positions 3222-3345]
C
[91 nt withheld, positions 3347-3437]
A
[49 nt withheld, positions 3439-3487]
CCTTTGACGTTGGAGTCCACGTTCTTT
[37 nt withheld, positions 3515-3551]
ACCCTATCTCGGTCTATTCTTTTGATTTATAAGGGATTTTGCCGATTTCGGCCTATTGGTTAAAAAATGA
GCTGATTTAACAAAAATTTAACGCGAATTTTAACAAAATATTAACGTTTACAATTTCCTGATGCGGTATT
TTCTCCTTACGCATCTGTGCGGTATTTCACACCGCATAGGCAAGTGCACAAACAATACTTAAATAAATAC
TACTCAGTAATAACCTATTTCTTAGCATTTTTGACGAAATTTGCTATTTTGTTAGAGTCTTTTACACCAT
TTGTCTCCACACCTCCGCTTACATCAACACCAATAACGCCATTTAATCTAAGCGCATCACCAACATTTTC
TGGCGTCAGTCCACCAGCTAACATAAAATGTAAGCTTTCGGGGCTCTCTTGCCTTCCAACCCAGTCAGAA
ATCGAGTTCCAATCCAAAAGTTCACCTGTCCCACCTGCTTCTGAATCAAACAAGGGAATAAACGAATGAG
GTTTCTGTGAAGCTGCACTGAGTAGTATGTTGCAGTCTTTTGGAAATACGAGTCTTTTAATAACTGGCAA
ACCGAGGAACTCTTGGTATTCTTGCCACGACTCATCTCCATGCAGTTGGACGATATCAATGCCGTAATCA
TTGACCAGAGCCAAAACATCCTCCTTAGGTTGATTACGAAACACGCCAACCAAGTATTTCGGAGTGCCTG
AACTATTTTTATATGCTTTTACAAGACTTGAAATTTTCCTTGCAATAACCGGGTCAATTGTTCTCTTTCT
ATTGGGCACACATATAATACCCAGCAAGTCAGCATCGGAATCTAGAGCACATTCTGCGGCCTCTGTGCTC
TGCAAGCCGCAAACTTTCACCAATGGACCAGAACTACCTGTGAAATTAATAACAGACATACTCCAAGCTG
CCTTTGTGTGCTTAATCACGTATACTCACGTGCTCAATAGTCACCAATGCCCTCCCTCTTGGCCCTCTCC
TTTTCTTTTTTCGACCGAATTAATTCTTAATCGGCAAAAAAAGAAAAGCTCCGGATCAAGATTGTACGTA
AGGTGACAAGCTATTTTTCAATAAAGAATATCTTCCACTACTGCCATCTGGCGTCATAACTGCAAAGTAC
ACATATATTACGATGCTGTCTATTAAATGCTTCCTATATTATATATATAGTAATGTCGTTTATGGTGCAC
TCTCAGTACAATCTGCTCTGATGCCGCATAGTTAAGCCAGCCCCGACACCCGCCAACACCCGCTGACGCG
CCCTGACGGGCTTGTCTGCTCCCGGCATCCGCTTACAGACAAGCTGTGACCGTCTCCGGGAGCTGCATGT
GTCAGAGGTTTTCACCGTCATCACCGAAACGCGCGA
