>Addgene plasmid #17435 | p404GALS | addgene partial sequence | sequence record 23317 | 17435 with M13 rev
AATTAACCCTCACTAAAGGGAACAAAGCTGGAGCTCGGAAGACTCTCCTCCGTGCGTCCTCGTCTTCACC
GGTCGCGTTCCTGAAACGCAGATGTGCCTCGCGCCGCACTGCTCCGAACAATAAAGATTCTACAATACTA
GCTTTTATGGTTATGAAGAGGAAAAATTGGCAGTAACCTGGCCCCACAAACCTTCAAATGAACGAATCAA
ATTAACAACCATAGGATGATAATGCGATTAGTTTTTTAGCCTTATTTCTGGGGTAATTAATCAGCGAAGC
GATGATTTTTGATCTATTAACAGATATATAAATGCAAAAACTGCATAACCACTTTAACTAATACTTTCAA
CATTTTCGGTTTGTATTACTTCTTATTCAAATGTAATAAAAGTATCAACAAAAAATTGTTAATATACCTC
TATACTTTAACGTCAAGGAGAAAAAACCCCGGATTCTAGAACTAGTGGATCCCCCGGGCTGCAGGAATTC
GATATCAAGCTTATCGATACCGTCGACCTCGAGTCATGTAATTAGTTATGTCACGCTTACATTCACGCCC
TCCCCCCACATCCGCTCTAACCGAAAAGGAAGGAGTTAGACAACCTGAAGTCTAGGTCCCTATTTATTTT
TTTATAGTTATGTTAGTATTAAGAACGTTATTTATATTTCAAATTTTTCTTTTTTTTCTGTACAGACGCG
TGTACGCATGTAACATTATACTGAAAACCTTGCTTGAGAAGGTTTTGGGACGCTCGAAGGCTTTAATTTG
CGGCCGGTACCCAATTCGCCCTATAGTGAGTCGTATTACGCGCGCTCACTGGCCGTCGTTTTACAAC
